>Addgene plasmid #218661 | TMEM165 g2 LentiCRISPRv2-mCherry | addgene full sequence | sequence record 432000 | Addgene NGS Result
GTCGACGGATCGGGAGATCTCCCGATCCCCTATGGTGCACTCTCAGTACAATCTGCTCTGATGCCGCATA
GTTAAGCCAGTATCTGCTCCCTGCTTGTGTGTTGGAGGTCGCTGAGTAGTGCGCGAGCAAAATTTAAGCT
ACAACAAGGCAAGGCTTGACCGACAATTGCATGAAGAATCTGCTTAGGGTTAGGCGTTTTGCGCTGCTTC
GCGATGTACGGGCCAGATATACGCGTTGACATTGATTATTGACTAGTTATTAATAGTAATCAATTACGGG
GTCATTAGTTCATAGCCCATATATGGAGTTCCGCGTTACATAACTTACGGTAAATGGCCCGCCTGGCTGA
CCGCCCAACGACCCCCGCCCATTGACGTCAATAATGACGTATGTTCCCATAGTAACGCCAATAGGGACTT
TCCATTGACGTCAATGGGTGGAGTATTTACGGTAAACTGCCCACTTGGCAGTACATCAAGTGTATCATAT
GCCAAGTACGCCCCCTATTGACGTCAATGACGGTAAATGGCCCGCCTGGCATTATGCCCAGTACATGACC
TTATGGGACTTTCCTACTTGGCAGTACATCTACGTATTAGTCATCGCTATTACCATGGTGATGCGGTTTT
GGCAGTACATCAATGGGCGTGGATAGCGGTTTGACTCACGGGGATTTCCAAGTCTCCACCCCATTGACGT
CAATGGGAGTTTGTTTTGGCACCAAAATCAACGGGACTTTCCAAAATGTCGTAACAACTCCGCCCCATTG
ACGCAAATGGGCGGTAGGCGTGTACGGTGGGAGGTCTATATAAGCAGCGCGTTTTGCCTGTACTGGGTCT
CTCTGGTTAGACCAGATCTGAGCCTGGGAGCTCTCTGGCTAACTAGGGAACCCACTGCTTAAGCCTCAAT
AAAGCTTGCCTTGAGTGCTTCAAGTAGTGTGTGCCCGTCTGTTGTGTGACTCTGGTAACTAGAGATCCCT
CAGACCCTTTTAGTCAGTGTGGAAAATCTCTAGCAGTGGCGCCCGAACAGGGACTTGAAAGCGAAAGGGA
AACCAGAGGAGCTCTCTCGACGCAGGACTCGGCTTGCTGAAGCGCGCACGGCAAGAGGCGAGGGGCGGCG
ACTGGTGAGTACGCCAAAAATTTTGACTAGCGGAGGCTAGAAGGAGAGAGATGGGTGCGAGAGCGTCAGT
ATTAAGCGGGGGAGAATTAGATCGCGATGGGAAAAAATTCGGTTAAGGCCAGGGGGAAAGAAAAAATATA
AATTAAAACATATAGTATGGGCAAGCAGGGAGCTAGAACGATTCGCAGTTAATCCTGGCCTGTTAGAAAC
ATCAGAAGGCTGTAGACAAATACTGGGACAGCTACAACCATCCCTTCAGACAGGATCAGAAGAACTTAGA
TCATTATATAATACAGTAGCAACCCTCTATTGTGTGCATCAAAGGATAGAGATAAAAGACACCAAGGAAG
CTTTAGACAAGATAGAGGAAGAGCAAAACAAAAGTAAGACCACCGCACAGCAAGCGGCCGCTGATCTTCA
GACCTGGAGGAGGAGATATGAGGGACAATTGGAGAAGTGAATTATATAAATATAAAGTAGTAAAAATTGA
ACCATTAGGAGTAGCACCCACCAAGGCAAAGAGAAGAGTGGTGCAGAGAGAAAAAAGAGCAGTGGGAATA
GGAGCTTTGTTCCTTGGGTTCTTGGGAGCAGCAGGAAGCACTATGGGCGCAGCGTCAATGACGCTGACGG
TACAGGCCAGACAATTATTGTCTGGTATAGTGCAGCAGCAGAACAATTTGCTGAGGGCTATTGAGGCGCA
ACAGCATCTGTTGCAACTCACAGTCTGGGGCATCAAGCAGCTCCAGGCAAGAATCCTGGCTGTGGAAAGA
TACCTAAAGGATCAACAGCTCCTGGGGATTTGGGGTTGCTCTGGAAAACTCATTTGCACCACTGCTGTGC
CTTGGAATGCTAGTTGGAGTAATAAATCTCTGGAACAGATTTGGAATCACACGACCTGGATGGAGTGGGA
CAGAGAAATTAACAATTACACAAGCTTAATACACTCCTTAATTGAAGAATCGCAAAACCAGCAAGAAAAG
AATGAACAAGAATTATTGGAATTAGATAAATGGGCAAGTTTGTGGAATTGGTTTAACATAACAAATTGGC
TGTGGTATATAAAATTATTCATAATGATAGTAGGAGGCTTGGTAGGTTTAAGAATAGTTTTTGCTGTACT
TTCTATAGTGAATAGAGTTAGGCAGGGATATTCACCATTATCGTTTCAGACCCACCTCCCAACCCCGAGG
GGACCCGACAGGCCCGAAGGAATAGAAGAAGAAGGTGGAGAGAGAGACAGAGACAGATCCATTCGATTAG
TGAACGGATCGGCACTGCGTGCGCCAATTCTGCAGACAAATGGCAGTATTCATCCACAATTTTAAAAGAA
AAGGGGGGATTGGGGGGTACAGTGCAGGGGAAAGAATAGTAGACATAATAGCAACAGACATACAAACTAA
AGAATTACAAAAACAAATTACAAAAATTCAAAATTTTCGGGTTTATTACAGGGACAGCAGAGATCCAGTT
TGGTTAATTAAGGTACCGAGGGCCTATTTCCCATGATTCCTTCATATTTGCATATACGATACAAGGCTGT
TAGAGAGATAATTAGAATTAATTTGACTGTAAACACAAAGATATTAGTACAAAATACGTGACGTAGAAAG
TAATAATTTCTTGGGTAGTTTGCAGTTTTAAAATTATGTTTTAAAATGGACTATCATATGCTTACCGTAA
CTTGAAAGTATTTCGATTTCTTGGCTTTATATATCTTGTGGAAAGGACGAAACACCGACATAGTATGTAT
AGACCCTGTTTTAGAGCTAGAAATAGCAAGTTAAAATAAGGCTAGTCCGTTATCAACTTGAAAAAGTGGC
ACCGAGTCGGTGCTTTTTTGAATTCGCTAGCTAGGTCTTGAAAGGAGTGGGAATTGGCTCCGGTGCCCGT
CAGTGGGCAGAGCGCACATCGCCCACAGTCCCCGAGAAGTTGGGGGGAGGGGTCGGCAATTGATCCGGTG
CCTAGAGAAGGTGGCGCGGGGTAAACTGGGAAAGTGATGTCGTGTACTGGCTCCGCCTTTTTCCCGAGGG
TGGGGGAGAACCGTATATAAGTGCAGTAGTCGCCGTGAACGTTCTTTTTCGCAACGGGTTTGCCGCCAGA
ACACAGGACCGGTTCTAGAGCGCTGCCACCATGGACAAGAAGTACAGCATCGGCCTGGACATCGGCACCA
ACTCTGTGGGCTGGGCCGTGATCACCGACGAGTACAAGGTGCCCAGCAAGAAATTCAAGGTGCTGGGCAA
CACCGACCGGCACAGCATCAAGAAGAACCTGATCGGAGCCCTGCTGTTCGACAGCGGCGAAACAGCCGAG
GCCACCCGGCTGAAGAGAACCGCCAGAAGAAGATACACCAGACGGAAGAACCGGATCTGCTATCTGCAAG
AGATCTTCAGCAACGAGATGGCCAAGGTGGACGACAGCTTCTTCCACAGACTGGAAGAGTCCTTCCTGGT
GGAAGAGGATAAGAAGCACGAGCGGCACCCCATCTTCGGCAACATCGTGGACGAGGTGGCCTACCACGAG
AAGTACCCCACCATCTACCACCTGAGAAAGAAACTGGTGGACAGCACCGACAAGGCCGACCTGCGGCTGA
TCTATCTGGCCCTGGCCCACATGATCAAGTTCCGGGGCCACTTCCTGATCGAGGGCGACCTGAACCCCGA
CAACAGCGACGTGGACAAGCTGTTCATCCAGCTGGTGCAGACCTACAACCAGCTGTTCGAGGAAAACCCC
ATCAACGCCAGCGGCGTGGACGCCAAGGCCATCCTGTCTGCCAGACTGAGCAAGAGCAGACGGCTGGAAA
ATCTGATCGCCCAGCTGCCCGGCGAGAAGAAGAATGGCCTGTTCGGAAACCTGATTGCCCTGAGCCTGGG
CCTGACCCCCAACTTCAAGAGCAACTTCGACCTGGCCGAGGATGCCAAACTGCAGCTGAGCAAGGACACC
TACGACGACGACCTGGACAACCTGCTGGCCCAGATCGGCGACCAGTACGCCGACCTGTTTCTGGCCGCCA
AGAACCTGTCCGACGCCATCCTGCTGAGCGACATCCTGAGAGTGAACACCGAGATCACCAAGGCCCCCCT
GAGCGCCTCTATGATCAAGAGATACGACGAGCACCACCAGGACCTGACCCTGCTGAAAGCTCTCGTGCGG
CAGCAGCTGCCTGAGAAGTACAAAGAGATTTTCTTCGACCAGAGCAAGAACGGCTACGCCGGCTACATTG
ACGGCGGAGCCAGCCAGGAAGAGTTCTACAAGTTCATCAAGCCCATCCTGGAAAAGATGGACGGCACCGA
GGAACTGCTCGTGAAGCTGAACAGAGAGGACCTGCTGCGGAAGCAGCGGACCTTCGACAACGGCAGCATC
CCCCACCAGATCCACCTGGGAGAGCTGCACGCCATTCTGCGGCGGCAGGAAGATTTTTACCCATTCCTGA
AGGACAACCGGGAAAAGATCGAGAAGATCCTGACCTTCCGCATCCCCTACTACGTGGGCCCTCTGGCCAG
GGGAAACAGCAGATTCGCCTGGATGACCAGAAAGAGCGAGGAAACCATCACCCCCTGGAACTTCGAGGAA
GTGGTGGACAAGGGCGCTTCCGCCCAGAGCTTCATCGAGCGGATGACCAACTTCGATAAGAACCTGCCCA
ACGAGAAGGTGCTGCCCAAGCACAGCCTGCTGTACGAGTACTTCACCGTGTATAACGAGCTGACCAAAGT
GAAATACGTGACCGAGGGAATGAGAAAGCCCGCCTTCCTGAGCGGCGAGCAGAAAAAGGCCATCGTGGAC
CTGCTGTTCAAGACCAACCGGAAAGTGACCGTGAAGCAGCTGAAAGAGGACTACTTCAAGAAAATCGAGT
GCTTCGACTCCGTGGAAATCTCCGGCGTGGAAGATCGGTTCAACGCCTCCCTGGGCACATACCACGATCT
GCTGAAAATTATCAAGGACAAGGACTTCCTGGACAATGAGGAAAACGAGGACATTCTGGAAGATATCGTG
CTGACCCTGACACTGTTTGAGGACAGAGAGATGATCGAGGAACGGCTGAAAACCTATGCCCACCTGTTCG
ACGACAAAGTGATGAAGCAGCTGAAGCGGCGGAGATACACCGGCTGGGGCAGGCTGAGCCGGAAGCTGAT
CAACGGCATCCGGGACAAGCAGTCCGGCAAGACAATCCTGGATTTCCTGAAGTCCGACGGCTTCGCCAAC
AGAAACTTCATGCAGCTGATCCACGACGACAGCCTGACCTTTAAAGAGGACATCCAGAAAGCCCAGGTGT
CCGGCCAGGGCGATAGCCTGCACGAGCACATTGCCAATCTGGCCGGCAGCCCCGCCATTAAGAAGGGCAT
CCTGCAGACAGTGAAGGTGGTGGACGAGCTCGTGAAAGTGATGGGCCGGCACAAGCCCGAGAACATCGTG
ATCGAAATGGCCAGAGAGAACCAGACCACCCAGAAGGGACAGAAGAACAGCCGCGAGAGAATGAAGCGGA
TCGAAGAGGGCATCAAAGAGCTGGGCAGCCAGATCCTGAAAGAACACCCCGTGGAAAACACCCAGCTGCA
GAACGAGAAGCTGTACCTGTACTACCTGCAGAATGGGCGGGATATGTACGTGGACCAGGAACTGGACATC
AACCGGCTGTCCGACTACGATGTGGACCATATCGTGCCTCAGAGCTTTCTGAAGGACGACTCCATCGACA
ACAAGGTGCTGACCAGAAGCGACAAGAACCGGGGCAAGAGCGACAACGTGCCCTCCGAAGAGGTCGTGAA
GAAGATGAAGAACTACTGGCGGCAGCTGCTGAACGCCAAGCTGATTACCCAGAGAAAGTTCGACAATCTG
ACCAAGGCCGAGAGAGGCGGCCTGAGCGAACTGGATAAGGCCGGCTTCATCAAGAGACAGCTGGTGGAAA
CCCGGCAGATCACAAAGCACGTGGCACAGATCCTGGACTCCCGGATGAACACTAAGTACGACGAGAATGA
CAAGCTGATCCGGGAAGTGAAAGTGATCACCCTGAAGTCCAAGCTGGTGTCCGATTTCCGGAAGGATTTC
CAGTTTTACAAAGTGCGCGAGATCAACAACTACCACCACGCCCACGACGCCTACCTGAACGCCGTCGTGG
GAACCGCCCTGATCAAAAAGTACCCTAAGCTGGAAAGCGAGTTCGTGTACGGCGACTACAAGGTGTACGA
CGTGCGGAAGATGATCGCCAAGAGCGAGCAGGAAATCGGCAAGGCTACCGCCAAGTACTTCTTCTACAGC
AACATCATGAACTTTTTCAAGACCGAGATTACCCTGGCCAACGGCGAGATCCGGAAGCGGCCTCTGATCG
AGACAAACGGCGAAACCGGGGAGATCGTGTGGGATAAGGGCCGGGATTTTGCCACCGTGCGGAAAGTGCT
GAGCATGCCCCAAGTGAATATCGTGAAAAAGACCGAGGTGCAGACAGGCGGCTTCAGCAAAGAGTCTATC
CTGCCCAAGAGGAACAGCGATAAGCTGATCGCCAGAAAGAAGGACTGGGACCCTAAGAAGTACGGCGGCT
TCGACAGCCCCACCGTGGCCTATTCTGTGCTGGTGGTGGCCAAAGTGGAAAAGGGCAAGTCCAAGAAACT
GAAGAGTGTGAAAGAGCTGCTGGGGATCACCATCATGGAAAGAAGCAGCTTCGAGAAGAATCCCATCGAC
TTTCTGGAAGCCAAGGGCTACAAAGAAGTGAAAAAGGACCTGATCATCAAGCTGCCTAAGTACTCCCTGT
TCGAGCTGGAAAACGGCCGGAAGAGAATGCTGGCCTCTGCCGGCGAACTGCAGAAGGGAAACGAACTGGC
CCTGCCCTCCAAATATGTGAACTTCCTGTACCTGGCCAGCCACTATGAGAAGCTGAAGGGCTCCCCCGAG
GATAATGAGCAGAAACAGCTGTTTGTGGAACAGCACAAGCACTACCTGGACGAGATCATCGAGCAGATCA
GCGAGTTCTCCAAGAGAGTGATCCTGGCCGACGCTAATCTGGACAAAGTGCTGTCCGCCTACAACAAGCA
CCGGGATAAGCCCATCAGAGAGCAGGCCGAGAATATCATCCACCTGTTTACCCTGACCAATCTGGGAGCC
CCTGCCGCCTTCAAGTACTTTGACACCACCATCGACCGGAAGAGGTACACCAGCACCAAAGAGGTGCTGG
ACGCCACCCTGATCCACCAGAGCATCACCGGCCTGTACGAGACACGGATCGACCTGTCTCAGCTGGGAGG
CGACAAGCGACCTGCCGCCACAAAGAAGGCTGGACAGGCTAAGAAGAAGAAAGATTACAAAGACGATGAC
GATAAGGGATCCGGCGCAACAAACTTCTCTCTGCTGAAACAAGCCGGAGATGTCGAAGAGAATCCTGGAC
CGGTGAGCAAGGGCGAGGAGGATAACATGGCCATCATCAAGGAGTTCATGCGCTTCAAGGTGCACATGGA
GGGCTCCGTGAACGGCCACGAGTTCGAGATCGAGGGCGAGGGCGAGGGCCGCCCCTACGAGGGCACCCAG
ACCGCCAAGCTGAAGGTGACCAAGGGTGGCCCCCTGCCCTTCGCCTGGGACATCCTGTCCCCTCAGTTCA
TGTACGGCTCCAAGGCCTACGTGAAGCACCCCGCCGACATCCCCGACTACTTGAAGCTGTCCTTCCCCGA
GGGCTTCAAGTGGGAGCGCGTGATGAACTTCGAGGACGGCGGCGTGGTGACCGTGACCCAGGACTCCTCC
CTGCAGGACGGCGAGTTCATCTACAAGGTGAAGCTGCGCGGCACCAACTTCCCCTCCGACGGCCCCGTAA
TGCAGAAGAAGACCATGGGCTGGGAGGCCTCCTCCGAGCGGATGTACCCCGAGGACGGCGCCCTGAAGGG
CGAGATCAAGCAGAGGCTGAAGCTGAAGGACGGCGGCCACTACGACGCTGAGGTCAAGACCACCTACAAG
GCCAAGAAGCCCGTGCAGCTGCCCGGCGCCTACAACGTCAACATCAAGTTGGACATCACCTCCCACAACG
AGGACTACACCATCGTGGAACAGTACGAACGCGCCGAGGGCCGCCACTCCACCGGCGGCATGGACGAGCT
GTACAAGTAAACGCGTTAAGTCGACAATCAACCTCTGGATTACAAAATTTGTGAAAGATTGACTGGTATT
CTTAACTATGTTGCTCCTTTTACGCTATGTGGATACGCTGCTTTAATGCCTTTGTATCATGCTATTGCTT
CCCGTATGGCTTTCATTTTCTCCTCCTTGTATAAATCCTGGTTGCTGTCTCTTTATGAGGAGTTGTGGCC
CGTTGTCAGGCAACGTGGCGTGGTGTGCACTGTGTTTGCTGACGCAACCCCCACTGGTTGGGGCATTGCC
ACCACCTGTCAGCTCCTTTCCGGGACTTTCGCTTTCCCCCTCCCTATTGCCACGGCGGAACTCATCGCCG
CCTGCCTTGCCCGCTGCTGGACAGGGGCTCGGCTGTTGGGCACTGACAATTCCGTGGTGTTGTCGGGGAA
ATCATCGTCCTTTCCTTGGCTGCTCGCCTGTGTTGCCACCTGGATTCTGCGCGGGACGTCCTTCTGCTAC
GTCCCTTCGGCCCTCAATCCAGCGGACCTTCCTTCCCGCGGCCTGCTGCCGGCTCTGCGGCCTCTTCCGC
GTCTTCGCCTTCGCCCTCAGACGAGTCGGATCTCCCTTTGGGCCGCCTCCCCGCGTCGACTTTAAGACCA
ATGACTTACAAGGCAGCTGTAGATCTTAGCCACTTTTTAAAAGAAAAGGGGGGACTGGAAGGGCTAATTC
ACTCCCAACGAAGACAAGATCTGCTTTTTGCTTGTACTGGGTCTCTCTGGTTAGACCAGATCTGAGCCTG
GGAGCTCTCTGGCTAACTAGGGAACCCACTGCTTAAGCCTCAATAAAGCTTGCCTTGAGTGCTTCAAGTA
GTGTGTGCCCGTCTGTTGTGTGACTCTGGTAACTAGAGATCCCTCAGACCCTTTTAGTCAGTGTGGAAAA
TCTCTAGCAGGGCCCGTTTAAACCCGCTGATCAGCCTCGACTGTGCCTTCTAGTTGCCAGCCATCTGTTG
TTTGCCCCTCCCCCGTGCCTTCCTTGACCCTGGAAGGTGCCACTCCCACTGTCCTTTCCTAATAAAATGA
GGAAATTGCATCGCATTGTCTGAGTAGGTGTCATTCTATTCTGGGGGGTGGGGTGGGGCAGGACAGCAAG
GGGGAGGATTGGGAAGACAATAGCAGGCATGCTGGGGATGCGGTGGGCTCTATGGCTTCTGAGGCGGAAA
GAACCAGCTGGGGCTCTAGGGGGTATCCCC
[124 nt withheld, positions 9411-9534]
C
[91 nt withheld, positions 9536-9626]
A
[49 nt withheld, positions 9628-9676]
CCTTTGACGTTGGAGTCCACGTTCTTT
[37 nt withheld, positions 9704-9740]
ACCCTATCTCGGTCTATTCTTTTGATTTATAAGGGATTTTGCCGATTTCGGCCTATTGGTTAAAAAATGA
GCTGATTTAACAAAAATTTAACGCGAATTAATTCTGTGGAATGTGTGTCAGTTAGGGTGTGGAAAGTCCC
CAGGCTCCCCAGCAGGCAGAAGTATGCAAAGCATGCATCTCAATTAGTCAGCAACCAGGTGTGGAAAGTC
CCCAGGCTCCCCAGCAGGCAGAAGTATGCAAAGCATGCATCTCAATTAGTCAGCAACCATAGTCCCGCCC
CTAACTCCGCCCATCCCGCCCCTAACTCCGCCCAGTTCCGCCCATTCTCCGCCCCATGGCTGACTAATTT
TTTTTATTTATGCAGAGGCCGAGGCCGCCTCTGCCTCTGAGCTATTCCAGAAGTAGTGAGGAGGCTTTTT
TGGAGGCCTAGGCTTTTGCAAAAAGCTCCCGGGAGCTTGTATATCCATTTTCGGATCTGATCAGCACGTG
TTGACAATTAATCATCGGCATAGTATATCGGCATAGTATAATACGACAAGGTGAGGAACTAAACCATGGC
CAAGTTGACCAGTGCCGTTCCGGTGCTCACCGCGCGCGACGTCGCCGGAGCGGTCGAGTTCTGGACCGAC
CGGCTCGGGTTCTCCCGGGACTTCGTGGAGGACGACTTCGCCGGTGTGGTCCGGGACGACGTGACCCTGT
TCATCAGCGCGGTCCAGGACCAGGTGGTGCCGGACAACACCCTGGCCTGGGTGTGGGTGCGCGGCCTGGA
CGAGCTGTACGCCGAGTGGTCGGAGGTCGTGTCCACGAACTTCCGGGACGCCTCCGGGCCGGCCATGACC
GAGATCGGCGAGCAGCCGTGGGGGCGGGAGTTCGCCCTGCGCGACCCGGCCGGCAACTGCGTGCACTTCG
TGGCCGAGGAGCAGGACTGACACGTGCTACGAGATTTCGATTCCACCGCCGCCTTCTATGAAAGGTTGGG
CTTCGGAATCGTTTTCCGGGACGCCGGCTGGATGATCCTCCAGCGCGGGGATCTCATGCTGGAGTTCTTC
GCCCACCCCAACTTGTTTATTGCAGCTTATAATGGTTACAAATAAAGCAATAGCATCACAAATTTCACAA
ATAAAGCATTTTTTTCACTACATTCTAGTTGTGGTTTGTCCAAACTCATCAATGTATCTTATCATGTCTG
TATACCGTCGACCTCTAGCTAGAGCTTGGCGTAATCATGGTCATAGCTGTTTCCTGTGTGAAATTGTTAT
CCGCTCACAATTCCACACAACATACGAGCCGGAAGCATAAAGTGTAAAGCCTGGGGTGCCTAATGAGTGA
GCTAACTCACATTAATTGCGTTGCGCTCACTGCCCGCTTTCCAGTCGGGAAACCTGTCGTGCCAGCTGCA
TTAATGAATCGGCCAACGCGCGGGGAGAGGCGGTTTGCGTATTGGGCGCTCTTCCGCTTCCTCGCTCACT
GACTCGCTGCGCTCGGTCGTTCGGCTGCGGCGAGCGGTATCAGCTCACTCAAAGGCGGTAATACGGTTAT
CCACAGAATCAGGGGATAACGCAGGAAAGAACATGTGAGCAAAAGGCCAGCAAAAGGCCAGGAACCGTAA
AAAGGCCGCGTTGCTGGCGTTTTTCCATAGGCTCCGCCCCCCTGACGAGCATCACAAAAATCGACGCTCA
AGTCAGAGGTGGCGAAACCCGACAGGACTATAAAGATACCAGGCGTTTCCCCCTGGAAGCTCCCTCGTGC
GCTCTCCTGTTCCGACCCTGCCGCTTACCGGATACCTGTCCGCCTTTCTCCCTTCGGGAAGCGTGGCGCT
TTCTCATAGCTCACGCTGTAGGTATCTCAGTTCGGTGTAGGTCGTTCGCTCCAAGCTGGGCTGTGTGCAC
GAACCCCCCGTTCAGCCCGACCGCTGCGCCTTATCCGGTAACTATCGTCTTGAGTCCAACCCGGTAAGAC
ACGACTTATCGCCACTGGCAGCAGCCACTGGTAACAGGATTAGCAGAGCGAGGTATGTAGGCGGTGCTAC
AGAGTTCTTGAAGTGGTGGCCTAACTACGGCTACACTAGAAGAACAGTATTTGGTATCTGCGCTCTGCTG
AAGCCAGTTACCTTCGGAAAAAGAGTTGGTAGCTCTTGATCCGGCAAACAAACCACCGCTGGTAGCGGTG
GTTTTTTTGTTTGCAAGCAGCAGATTACGCGCAGAAAAAAAGGATCTCAAGAAGATCCTTTGATCTTTTC
TACGGGGTCTGACGCTCAGTGGAACGAAAACTCACGTTAAGGGATTTTGGTCATGAGATTATCAAAAAGG
ATCTTCACCTAGATCCTTTTAAATTAAAAATGAAGTTTTAAATCAATCTAAAGTATATATGAGTAAACTT
GGTCTGACAGTTACCAATGCTTAATCAGTGAGGCACCTATCTCAGCGATCTGTCTATTTCGTTCATCCAT
AGTTGCCTGACTCCCCGTCGTGTAGATAACTACGATACGGGAGGGCTTACCATCTGGCCCCAGTGCTGCA
ATGATACCGCGAGACCCACGCTCACCGGCTCCAGATTTATCAGCAATAAACCAGCCAGCCGGAAGGGCCG
AGCGCAGAAGTGGTCCTGCAACTTTATCCGCCTCCATCCAGTCTATTAATTGTTGCCGGGAAGCTAGAGT
AAGTAGTTCGCCAGTTAATAGTTTGCGCAACGTTGTTGCCATTGCTACAGGCATCGTGGTGTCACGCTCG
TCGTTTGGTATGGCTTCATTCAGCTCCGGTTCCCAACGATCAAGGCGAGTTACATGATCCCCCATGTTGT
GCAAAAAAGCGGTTAGCTCCTTCGGTCCTCCGATCGTTGTCAGAAGTAAGTTGGCCGCAGTGTTATCACT
CATGGTTATGGCAGCACTGCATAATTCTCTTACTGTCATGCCATCCGTAAGATGCTTTTCTGTGACTGGT
GAGTACTCAACCAAGTCATTCTGAGAATAGTGTATGCGGCGACCGAGTTGCTCTTGCCCGGCGTCAATAC
GGGATAATACCGCGCCACATAGCAGAACTTTAAAAGTGCTCATCATTGGAAAACGTTCTTCGGGGCGAAA
ACTCTCAAGGATCTTACCGCTGTTGAGATCCAGTTCGATGTAACCCACTCGTGCACCCAACTGATCTTCA
GCATCTTTTACTTTCACCAGCGTTTCTGGGTGAGCAAAAACAGGAAGGCAAAATGCCGCAAAAAAGGGAA
TAAGGGCGACACGGAAATGTTGAATACTCATACTCTTCCTTTTTCAATATTATTGAAGCATTTATCAGGG
TTATTGTCTCATGAGCGGATACATATTTGAATGTATTTAGAAAAATAAACAAATAGGGGTTCCGCGCACA
TTTCCCCGAAAAGTGCCACCTGAC
Features (pLannotate 1.2.2; 33 found; start..end, strand, type, name):
     31..83      -  misc_feature   bom (fragment): basis of mobility region from pBR322
    238..617     +  enhancer       CMV enhancer: human cytomegalovirus immediate early enhancer
    618..817     +  promoter       CMV promoter: human cytomegalovirus (CMV) immediate early promoter
    835..1015    +  LTR            5' LTR (truncated): truncated 5' long terminal repeat (LTR) from HIV-1
   1062..1187    +  misc_feature   HIV-1 Ψ: packaging signal of human immunodeficiency virus type 1
   1171..1534    +  CDS            HIV-1 gag (fragment): gag protein from human immunodeficiency virus 1; gag
   1680..1913    +  misc_feature   RRE: The Rev response element (RRE) of HIV-1 allows for Rev-dependent mRNA export from the nucleus to the cytoplasm.
   2290..2390    +  CDS            Rev (fragment): human immunodeficiency virus 1 (HIV-1) Rev protein; rev; enhances nuclear export of unspliced and incompletely spliced viral mRNAs
   2440..2557    +  misc_feature   cPPT/CTS: central polypurine tract and central termination sequence of HIV-1
   2608..2848    +  promoter       U6 promoter: RNA polymerase III promoter for human U6 snRNA
   2878..2953    +  misc_RNA       gRNA scaffold: guide RNA scaffold for the Streptococcus pyogenes CRISPR/Cas9 system
   2971..2989    +  CDS            small t antigen (fragment): SV40 (simian virus 40) small t antigen
   3015..3226    +  promoter       EF-1α core promoter: core promoter for human elongation factor EF-1α
   3251..7354    +  CDS            Cas9: Cas9 (Csn1) endonuclease from the Streptococcus pyogenes Type II CRISPR/Cas system generates RNA-guided double strand breaks in DNA
   7492..8199    +  CDS            mCherry: monomeric derivative of DsRed fluorescent protein (Shaner et al., 2004) mammalian codon-optimized
   8216..8804    +  misc_feature   WPRE: woodchuck hepatitis virus posttranscriptional regulatory element
   8855..8874    +  misc_feature   cPPT/CTS (fragment): central polypurine tract and central termination sequence of HIV-1
   8876..9109    +  LTR            3' LTR (ΔU3): self-inactivating 3' long terminal repeat (LTR) from HIV-1
   9141..9365    +  polyA_signal   bGH poly(A) signal: bovine growth hormone polyadenylation signal
   9369..9390    +  promoter       SV40 promoter (fragment): SV40 enhancer and early promoter
   9411..9839    +  rep_origin     f1 ori (sequence partly withheld): f1 bacteriophage origin of replication; arrow indicates direction of (+) strand synthesis
   9853..10182   +  promoter       SV40 promoter: SV40 enhancer and early promoter
  10230..10277   +  promoter       EM7 promoter: synthetic bacterial promoter&nbsp
  10296..10670   +  CDS            BleoR: antibiotic-binding protein; Sh ble from Streptoalloteichus hindustanus; confers resistance to bleomycin, phleomycin, and Zeocin™
  10680..10805   +  CDS            ble (fragment): BLE_KLEPN - Experimental evidence at protein level: Swiss-Prot protein existence level 1. Binding protein with a strong affinity to the bleomycin family of antibiotics. Binds to CL990; an antimitotic-antibiotic compound. From Klebsiella pneumoniae.
  10800..10930   +  polyA_signal   SV40 poly(A) signal: SV40 polyadenylation signal
  10992..11014   -  protein_bind   lac operator (fragment): The lac repressor binds to the lac operator to inhibit transcription in E. coli. This inhibition can be relieved by adding lactose or isopropyl-β-D-thiogalactopyranoside (IPTG). lac repressor encoded by lacI
  11018..11048   -  promoter       lac promoter: promoter for the E. coli lac operon
  11063..11084   -  protein_bind   CAP binding site: CAP binding activates transcription in the presence of cAMP. E. coli catabolite activator protein
  11097..11189   -  CDS            lacI (fragment): lac repressor; lacI; The lac repressor binds to the lac operator to inhibit transcription in E. coli. This inhibition can be relieved by adding lactose or isopropyl-β-D-thiogalactopyranoside (IPTG).
  11372..11960   -  rep_origin     ori: high-copy-number ColE1/pMB1/pBR322/pUC origin of replication
  12131..12991   -  CDS            AmpR: β-lactamase; bla; confers resistance to ampicillin, carbenicillin, and related antibiotics
  12992..13096   -  promoter       AmpR promoter: bla
