[The description below was written by a language model from this plasmid's Addgene catalogue record and pLannotate feature annotations shown in this document.]
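Description:
TMEM165 g2 LentiCRISPRv2-mCherry is an all-in-one lentiviral CRISPR vector built on the LentiCRISPRv2-mCherry backbone and designed to knock out human TMEM165. It is propagated in E. coli through a high-copy ColE1/pUC-type origin with ampicillin resistance (AmpR). An f1 origin is also present. The backbone outside the viral unit carries an SV40/EM7-driven BleoR cassette with an SV40 poly(A) signal, although the catalogue lists only mCherry as the marker for mammalian cells.

The transfer cassette follows a third-generation, self-inactivating design. A CMV enhancer/promoter fused to a truncated HIV-1 5' LTR drives genomic RNA production in packaging cells. It is followed by the Ψ packaging signal with a gag fragment, the RRE for Rev-dependent nuclear export, and the cPPT/CTS. The unit is closed by a ΔU3 3' LTR and a bGH poly(A) signal.

Two expression units sit within this frame. A human U6 RNA polymerase III promoter transcribes the TMEM165-targeting spacer (guide 2), which is fused to the Streptococcus pyogenes gRNA scaffold. An EF-1α core promoter drives S. pyogenes Cas9, with an mCherry coding sequence downstream. The feature table does not annotate the element linking Cas9 to mCherry, so how the two are co-expressed is not stated in the record. A WPRE after mCherry enhances transcript expression.

Transduced cells therefore express both guide and nuclease and can be identified or sorted by red fluorescence rather than by drug selection. The record associates the construct with a proteomic study of cellular responses to NLRP3 agonists, in which it served to generate TMEM165-deficient human cells.
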