Addgene plasmid #218661: TMEM165 g2 LentiCRISPRv2-mCherry
Purpose: Knockout vector for human TMEM165
Depositing lab: Wade Harper. Depositing organization: Harvard Medical School. Publication: Spatiotemporal proteomic profiling of cellular responses to NLRP3 agonists. Hollingsworth LR, Veeraraghavan P, Paulo JA, Harper JW. bioRxiv 2024.04.19.590338 10.1101/2024.04.19.590338.
Backbone
  Vector backbone: LentiCRISPRv2-mCherry (Addgene Plasmid #99154)
  Vector type: Mammalian Expression, Lentiviral, CRISPR
  Selectable markers: mCherry
Growth in bacteria
  Bacterial resistance: Ampicillin, 100 μg/mL
  Growth temperature: 30°C
  Growth strain: NEB Stable
  Copy number: High Copy
Gene/Insert
  Gene/Insert name: TMEM165
  gRNA/shRNA sequence: ACATAGTATGTATAGACCCT
  Species: H. sapiens (human)
  Entrez Gene: TMEM165 (a.k.a. TPARL, TMPT27)
  Cloning method: Unknown
  Sequencing primers: 5′ hU6-F (5'-GAGGGCCTATTTCCCATGATT-3')
Terms and licenses: Academic/Nonprofit Terms; Industry Terms: Not Available to Industry
Depositor comments: Additional data, code, and other details related to this work (Hollingsworth et al. 2024) are available at https://harperlab.pubpub.org/pub/nlrp3/.
How to cite: TMEM165 g2 LentiCRISPRv2-mCherry was a gift from Wade Harper (Addgene plasmid # 218661 ; http://n2t.net/addgene:218661 ; RRID:Addgene_218661)
